Addgene plasmid #177252: mU6-sgCebpa_v2-hu6-sgCebpb_v2
Purpose: Expresses Cebpa_v2 (mU6), Cebpb_v2(hU6) gRNAs and Cre-recombinase
Depositing lab: Monte Winslow. Depositing organization: Stanford University. Publication: LKB1 drives stasis and C/EBP-mediated reprogramming to an alveolar type II fate in lung cancer. Murray CW, Brady JJ, Han M, Cai H, Tsai MK, Pierce SE, Cheng R, Demeter J, Feldser DM, Jackson PK, Shackelford DB, Winslow MM. Nat Commun. 2022 Feb 28;13(1):1090. doi: 10.1038/s41467-022-28619-8. PubMed 35228570.
Backbone
  Vector backbone: pLL3.3
  Vector type: Lentiviral
Growth in bacteria
  Bacterial resistance: Ampicillin, 100 μg/mL
  Growth temperature: 37°C
  Growth strain: NEB Stable
  Copy number: High Copy
Gene/Insert
  Gene/Insert name: sgCebpa_v2/sgCebpb_v2
  gRNA/shRNA sequence: GCATCAGCGCCTACATCGACC/GTGCTCGCCAATGGCCGGCT
  Species: M. musculus (mouse)
  Promoter: mU6/hU6
  Cloning method: Gibson Cloning
Terms and licenses: Academic/Nonprofit Terms; Industry Terms: Not Available to Industry
How to cite: mU6-sgCebpa_v2-hu6-sgCebpb_v2 was a gift from Monte Winslow (Addgene plasmid # 177252 ; http://n2t.net/addgene:177252 ; RRID:Addgene_177252)
