[The description below was written by a language model from this plasmid's Addgene catalogue record and pLannotate feature annotations shown in this document.]
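Description:
mU6-sgCebpa_v2-hu6-sgCebpb_v2 is an HIV-1-based lentiviral transfer plasmid built on the pLL3.3 backbone that delivers two CRISPR guide RNAs together with Cre recombinase. In bacteria it is maintained through a high-copy ColE1/pUC-type origin and selected with ampicillin via the β-lactamase gene. The viral portion begins with a CMV enhancer/promoter fused to a truncated 5' LTR, which drives production of the genomic RNA in packaging cells. It continues through the Ψ packaging signal with a partial gag region, the Rev response element for Rev-dependent nuclear export, and the cPPT/CTS element that aids nuclear import of the reverse-transcribed genome. A WPRE downstream of the payload enhances transcript expression, and the unit ends with a second truncated LTR preceded by residual nef sequence.

The payload consists of three expression units in the same orientation. A mouse U6 promoter drives a guide targeting mouse Cebpa (the "v2" guide), and a human U6 promoter drives a guide targeting mouse Cebpb. Using two different RNA polymerase III promoters reduces repeated sequence within the vector. Downstream, the mouse PGK promoter drives Cre, which recombines loxP sites. No Cas9 coding sequence is annotated, so the nuclease must be provided by the recipient cells or animal. No mammalian drug-selection marker or fluorescent reporter is annotated either. The associated publication concerns LKB1 and C/EBP-mediated cell-fate reprogramming in lung cancer. This is consistent with using the vector to trigger Cre-dependent recombination of floxed alleles while simultaneously disrupting both C/EBP family genes in the same transduced cells, although the record does not spell out the exact experimental setting.
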