Features (pLannotate 1.2.2; 21 found; start..end, strand, type, name):
    274..1304    +  CDS            Cre (fragment): site-specific recombinase Cre is a site-specific recombinase from bacteriophage P1. Recombination occurs at loxP sequences.
   1337..1360    +  misc_feature   MCS (fragment): pBluescript multiple cloning site
   1360..1948    +  misc_feature   WPRE: woodchuck hepatitis virus posttranscriptional regulatory element
   1949..1968    +  misc_feature   MCS (fragment): pBluescript multiple cloning site
   1970..2470    +  CDS            nef (fragment): NEF_HV1LA - Experimental evidence at protein level: Swiss-Prot protein existence level 1. Extracellular Nef protein targets CD4(+) T-lymphocytes for apoptosis by interacting with CXCR4 surface receptors. From Human immunodeficiency virus type 1 group M subtype B (isolate Lai) (HIV-1).
   2477..2657    +  LTR            5' LTR (truncated): truncated 5' long terminal repeat (LTR) from HIV-1
   2719..3307    -  rep_origin     ori: high-copy-number ColE1/pMB1/pBR322/pUC origin of replication
   3478..4338    -  CDS            AmpR: β-lactamase; bla; confers resistance to ampicillin, carbenicillin, and related antibiotics
   4339..4443    -  promoter       AmpR promoter: bla
   4502..4554    -  misc_feature   bom (fragment): basis of mobility region from pBR322
   4709..5088    +  enhancer       CMV enhancer: human cytomegalovirus immediate early enhancer
   5089..5288    +  promoter       CMV promoter: human cytomegalovirus (CMV) immediate early promoter
   5306..5486    +  LTR            5' LTR (truncated): truncated 5' long terminal repeat (LTR) from HIV-1
   5533..5658    +  misc_feature   HIV-1 Ψ: packaging signal of human immunodeficiency virus type 1
   5642..5980    +  CDS            HIV-1 gag (fragment): gag protein from human immunodeficiency virus 1; gag
   6155..6388    +  misc_feature   RRE: The Rev response element (RRE) of HIV-1 allows for Rev-dependent mRNA export from the nucleus to the cytoplasm.
   6765..6865    +  CDS            Rev (fragment): human immunodeficiency virus 1 (HIV-1) Rev protein; rev; enhances nuclear export of unspliced and incompletely spliced viral mRNAs
   6915..7032    +  misc_feature   cPPT/CTS: central polypurine tract and central termination sequence of HIV-1
   7114..7416    +  promoter       U6 promoter: RNA polymerase III promoter for mouse U6 snRNA (Das et al., 1988)
   7591..7828    +  promoter       U6 promoter: RNA polymerase III promoter for human U6 snRNA
   8001..244     +  promoter       PGK promoter (across the origin): mouse phosphoglycerate kinase 1 promoter
>Addgene plasmid #177252 | mU6-sgCebpa_v2-hu6-sgCebpb_v2 | addgene full sequence | sequence record 351954 | Addgene NGS Result
GTCTCGTGCAGATGGACAGCACCGCTGAGCAATGGAAGCGGGTAGGCCTTTGGGGCAGCGGCCAATAGCA
GCTTTGCTCCTTCGCTTTCTGGGCTCAGAGGCTGGGAAGGGGTGGGTCCGGGGGCGGGCTCAGGGGCGGG
CTCAGGGGCGGGGCGGGCGCCCGAAGGTCCTCCGGAGGCCCGGCATTCTGCACGCTTCAAAAGCGCACGT
CTGCCGCGCTGTTCTCCTCTTCCTCATCTCCGGGACCCGGGATGCCCAAGAAGAAGAGGAAGGTGTCCAA
TTTACTGACCGTACACCAAAATTTGCCTGCATTACCGGTCGATGCAACGAGTGATGAGGTTCGCAAGAAC
CTGATGGACATGTTCAGGGATCGCCAGGCGTTTTCTGAGCATACCTGGAAAATGCTTCTGTCCGTTTGCC
GGTCGTGGGCGGCATGGTGCAAGTTGAATAACCGGAAATGGTTTCCCGCAGAACCTGAAGATGTTCGCGA
TTATCTTCTATATCTTCAGGCGCGCGGTCTGGCAGTAAAAACTATCCAGCAACATTTGGGCCAGCTAAAC
ATGCTTCATCGTCGGTCCGGGCTGCCACGACCAAGTGACAGCAATGCTGTTTCACTGGTTATGCGGCGGA
TCCGAAAAGAAAACGTTGATGCCGGTGAACGTGCAAAACAGGCTCTAGCGTTCGAACGCACTGATTTCGA
CCAGGTTCGTTCACTCATGGAAAATAGCGATCGCTGCCAGGATATACGTAATCTGGCATTTCTGGGGATT
GCTTATAACACCCTGTTACGTATAGCCGAAATTGCCAGGATCAGGGTTAAAGATATCTCACGTACTGACG
GTGGGAGAATGTTAATCCATATTGGCAGAACGAAAACGCTGGTTAGCACCGCAGGTGTAGAGAAGGCACT
TAGCCTGGGGGTAACTAAACTGGTCGAGCGATGGATTTCCGTCTCTGGTGTAGCTGATGATCCGAATAAC
TACCTGTTTTGCCGGGTCAGAAAAAATGGTGTTGCCGCGCCATCTGCCACCAGCCAGCTATCAACTCGCG
CCCTGGAAGGGATTTTTGAAGCAACTCATCGATTGATTTACGGCGCTAAGGATGACTCTGGTCAGAGATA
CCTGGCCTGGTCTGGACACAGTGCCCGTGTCGGAGCCGCGCGAGATATGGCCCGCGCTGGAGTTTCAATA
CCGGAGATCATGCAAGCTGGTGGCTGGACCAATGTAAATATTGTCATGAACTATATCCGTAACCTGGATA
GTGAAACAGGGGCAATGGTGCGCCTGCTGGAAGATGGCGATTAGCCATGTTTAAGGGTTCCGGTTCCACT
AGGTACAATTCGATATCAAGCTTATCGATAATCAACCTCTGGATTACAAAATTTGTGAAAGATTGACTGG
TATTCTTAACTATGTTGCTCCTTTTACGCTATGTGGATACGCTGCTTTAATGCCTTTGTATCATGCTATT
GCTTCCCGTATGGCTTTCATTTTCTCCTCCTTGTATAAATCCTGGTTGCTGTCTCTTTATGAGGAGTTGT
GGCCCGTTGTCAGGCAACGTGGCGTGGTGTGCACTGTGTTTGCTGACGCAACCCCCACTGGTTGGGGCAT
TGCCACCACCTGTCAGCTCCTTTCCGGGACTTTCGCTTTCCCCCTCCCTATTGCCACGGCGGAACTCATC
GCCGCCTGCCTTGCCCGCTGCTGGACAGGGGCTCGGCTGTTGGGCACTGACAATTCCGTGGTGTTGTCGG
GGAAATCATCGTCCTTTCCTTGGCTGCTCGCCTGTGTTGCCACCTGGATTCTGCGCGGGACGTCCTTCTG
CTACGTCCCTTCGGCCCTCAATCCAGCGGACCTTCCTTCCCGCGGCCTGCTGCCGGCTCTGCGGCCTCTT
CCGCGTCTTCGCCTTCGCCCTCAGACGAGTCGGATCTCCCTTTGGGCCGCCTCCCCGCATCGATACCGTC
GACCTCGATCGAGACCTAGAAAAACATGGAGCAATCACAAGTAGCAATACAGCAGCTACCAATGCTGATT
GTGCCTGGCTAGAAGCACAAGAGGAGGAGGAGGTGGGTTTTCCAGTCACACCTCAGGTACCTTTAAGACC
AATGACTTACAAGGCAGCTGTAGATCTTAGCCACTTTTTAAAAGAAAAGGGGGGACTGGAAGGGCTAATT
CACTCCCAACGAAGACAAGATATCCTTGATCTGTGGATCTACCACACACAAGGCTACTTCCCTGATTGGC
AGAACTACACACCAGGGCCAGGGATCAGATATCCACTGACCTTTGGATGGTGCTACAAGCTAGTACCAGT
TGAGCAAGAGAAGGTAGAAGAAGCCAATGAAGGAGAGAACACCCGCTTGTTACACCCTGTGAGCCTGCAT
GGGATGGATGACCCGGAGAGAGAAGTATTAGAGTGGAGGTTTGACAGCCGCCTAGCATTTCATCACATGG
CCCGAGAGCTGCATCCGGACTGTACTGGGTCTCTCTGGTTAGACCAGATCTGAGCCTGGGAGCTCTCTGG
CTAACTAGGGAACCCACTGCTTAAGCCTCAATAAAGCTTGCCTTGAGTGCTTCAAGTAGTGTGTGCCCGT
CTGTTGTGTGACTCTGGTAACTAGAGATCCCTCAGACCCTTTTAGTCAGTGTGGAAAATCTCTAGCAGCA
TGTGAGCAAAAGGCCAGCAAAAGGCCAGGAACCGTAAAAAGGCCGCGTTGCTGGCGTTTTTCCATAGGCT
CCGCCCCCCTGACGAGCATCACAAAAATCGACGCTCAAGTCAGAGGTGGCGAAACCCGACAGGACTATAA
AGATACCAGGCGTTTCCCCCTGGAAGCTCCCTCGTGCGCTCTCCTGTTCCGACCCTGCCGCTTACCGGAT
ACCTGTCCGCCTTTCTCCCTTCGGGAAGCGTGGCGCTTTCTCATAGCTCACGCTGTAGGTATCTCAGTTC
GGTGTAGGTCGTTCGCTCCAAGCTGGGCTGTGTGCACGAACCCCCCGTTCAGCCCGACCGCTGCGCCTTA
TCCGGTAACTATCGTCTTGAGTCCAACCCGGTAAGACACGACTTATCGCCACTGGCAGCAGCCACTGGTA
ACAGGATTAGCAGAGCGAGGTATGTAGGCGGTGCTACAGAGTTCTTGAAGTGGTGGCCTAACTACGGCTA
CACTAGAAGAACAGTATTTGGTATCTGCGCTCTGCTGAAGCCAGTTACCTTCGGAAAAAGAGTTGGTAGC
TCTTGATCCGGCAAACAAACCACCGCTGGTAGCGGTGGTTTTTTTGTTTGCAAGCAGCAGATTACGCGCA
GAAAAAAAGGATCTCAAGAAGATCCTTTGATCTTTTCTACGGGGTCTGACGCTCAGTGGAACGAAAACTC
ACGTTAAGGGATTTTGGTCATGAGATTATCAAAAAGGATCTTCACCTAGATCCTTTTAAATTAAAAATGA
AGTTTTAAATCAATCTAAAGTATATATGAGTAAACTTGGTCTGACAGTTACCAATGCTTAATCAGTGAGG
CACCTATCTCAGCGATCTGTCTATTTCGTTCATCCATAGTTGCCTGACTCCCCGTCGTGTAGATAACTAC
GATACGGGAGGGCTTACCATCTGGCCCCAGTGCTGCAATGATACCGCGAGACCCACGCTCACCGGCTCCA
GATTTATCAGCAATAAACCAGCCAGCCGGAAGGGCCGAGCGCAGAAGTGGTCCTGCAACTTTATCCGCCT
CCATCCAGTCTATTAATTGTTGCCGGGAAGCTAGAGTAAGTAGTTCGCCAGTTAATAGTTTGCGCAACGT
TGTTGCCATTGCTACAGGCATCGTGGTGTCACGCTCGTCGTTTGGTATGGCTTCATTCAGCTCCGGTTCC
CAACGATCAAGGCGAGTTACATGATCCCCCATGTTGTGCAAAAAAGCGGTTAGCTCCTTCGGTCCTCCGA
TCGTTGTCAGAAGTAAGTTGGCCGCAGTGTTATCACTCATGGTTATGGCAGCACTGCATAATTCTCTTAC
TGTCATGCCATCCGTAAGATGCTTTTCTGTGACTGGTGAGTACTCAACCAAGTCATTCTGAGAATAGTGT
ATGCGGCGACCGAGTTGCTCTTGCCCGGCGTCAATACGGGATAATACCGCGCCACATAGCAGAACTTTAA
AAGTGCTCATCATTGGAAAACGTTCTTCGGGGCGAAAACTCTCAAGGATCTTACCGCTGTTGAGATCCAG
TTCGATGTAACCCACTCGTGCACCCAACTGATCTTCAGCATCTTTTACTTTCACCAGCGTTTCTGGGTGA
GCAAAAACAGGAAGGCAAAATGCCGCAAAAAAGGGAATAAGGGCGACACGGAAATGTTGAATACTCATAC
TCTTCCTTTTTCAATATTATTGAAGCATTTATCAGGGTTATTGTCTCATGAGCGGATACATATTTGAATG
TATTTAGAAAAATAAACAAATAGGGGTTCCGCGCACATTTCCCCGAAAAGTGCCACCTGACGTCGACGGA
TCGGGAGATCTCCCGATCCCCTATGGTGCACTCTCAGTACAATCTGCTCTGATGCCGCATAGTTAAGCCA
GTATCTGCTCCCTGCTTGTGTGTTGGAGGTCGCTGAGTAGTGCGCGAGCAAAATTTAAGCTACAACAAGG
CAAGGCTTGACCGACAATTGCATGAAGAATCTGCTTAGGGTTAGGCGTTTTGCGCTGCTTCGCGATGTAC
GGGCCAGATATACGCGTTGACATTGATTATTGACTAGTTATTAATAGTAATCAATTACGGGGTCATTAGT
TCATAGCCCATATATGGAGTTCCGCGTTACATAACTTACGGTAAATGGCCCGCCTGGCTGACCGCCCAAC
GACCCCCGCCCATTGACGTCAATAATGACGTATGTTCCCATAGTAACGCCAATAGGGACTTTCCATTGAC
GTCAATGGGTGGAGTATTTACGGTAAACTGCCCACTTGGCAGTACATCAAGTGTATCATATGCCAAGTAC
GCCCCCTATTGACGTCAATGACGGTAAATGGCCCGCCTGGCATTATGCCCAGTACATGACCTTATGGGAC
TTTCCTACTTGGCAGTACATCTACGTATTAGTCATCGCTATTACCATGGTGATGCGGTTTTGGCAGTACA
TCAATGGGCGTGGATAGCGGTTTGACTCACGGGGATTTCCAAGTCTCCACCCCATTGACGTCAATGGGAG
TTTGTTTTGGCACCAAAATCAACGGGACTTTCCAAAATGTCGTAACAACTCCGCCCCATTGACGCAAATG
GGCGGTAGGCGTGTACGGTGGGAGGTCTATATAAGCAGCGCGTTTTGCCTGTACTGGGTCTCTCTGGTTA
GACCAGATCTGAGCCTGGGAGCTCTCTGGCTAACTAGGGAACCCACTGCTTAAGCCTCAATAAAGCTTGC
CTTGAGTGCTTCAAGTAGTGTGTGCCCGTCTGTTGTGTGACTCTGGTAACTAGAGATCCCTCAGACCCTT
TTAGTCAGTGTGGAAAATCTCTAGCAGTGGCGCCCGAACAGGGACTTGAAAGCGAAAGGGAAACCAGAGG
AGCTCTCTCGACGCAGGACTCGGCTTGCTGAAGCGCGCACGGCAAGAGGCGAGGGGCGGCGACTGGTGAG
TACGCCAAAAATTTTGACTAGCGGAGGCTAGAAGGAGAGAGATGGGTGCGAGAGCGTCAGTATTAAGCGG
GGGAGAATTAGATCGCGATGGGAAAAAATTCGGTTAAGGCCAGGGGGAAAGAAAAAATATAAATTAAAAC
ATATAGTATGGGCAAGCAGGGAGCTAGAACGATTCGCAGTTAATCCTGGCCTGTTAGAAACATCAGAAGG
CTGTAGACAAATACTGGGACAGCTACAACCATCCCTTCAGACAGGATCAGAAGAACTTAGATCATTATAT
AATACAGTAGCAACCCTCTATTGTGTGCATCAAAGGATAGAGATAAAAGACACCAAGGAAGCTTTAGACA
AGATAGAGGAAGAGCAAAACAAAAGTAAGACCACCGCACAGCAAGCGGCCGGCCGCTGATCTTCAGACCT
GGAGGAGGAGATATGAGGGACAATTGGAGAAGTGAATTATATAAATATAAAGTAGTAAAAATTGAACCAT
TAGGAGTAGCACCCACCAAGGCAAAGAGAAGAGTGGTGCAGAGAGAAAAAAGAGCAGTGGGAATAGGAGC
TTTGTTCCTTGGGTTCTTGGGAGCAGCAGGAAGCACTATGGGCGCAGCGTCAATGACGCTGACGGTACAG
GCCAGACAATTATTGTCTGGTATAGTGCAGCAGCAGAACAATTTGCTGAGGGCTATTGAGGCGCAACAGC
ATCTGTTGCAACTCACAGTCTGGGGCATCAAGCAGCTCCAGGCAAGAATCCTGGCTGTGGAAAGATACCT
AAAGGATCAACAGCTCCTGGGGATTTGGGGTTGCTCTGGAAAACTCATTTGCACCACTGCTGTGCCTTGG
AATGCTAGTTGGAGTAATAAATCTCTGGAACAGATTTGGAATCACACGACCTGGATGGAGTGGGACAGAG
AAATTAACAATTACACAAGCTTAATACACTCCTTAATTGAAGAATCGCAAAACCAGCAAGAAAAGAATGA
ACAAGAATTATTGGAATTAGATAAATGGGCAAGTTTGTGGAATTGGTTTAACATAACAAATTGGCTGTGG
TATATAAAATTATTCATAATGATAGTAGGAGGCTTGGTAGGTTTAAGAATAGTTTTTGCTGTACTTTCTA
TAGTGAATAGAGTTAGGCAGGGATATTCACCATTATCGTTTCAGACCCACCTCCCAACCCCGAGGGGACC
CGACAGGCCCGAAGGAATAGAAGAAGAAGGTGGAGAGAGAGACAGAGACAGATCCATTCGATTAGTGAAC
GGATCGGCACTGCGTGCGCCAATTCTGCAGACAAATGGCAGTATTCATCCACAATTTTAAAAGAAAAGGG
GGGATTGGGGGGTACAGTGCAGGGGAAAGAATAGTAGACATAATAGCAACAGACATACAAACTAAAGAAT
TACAAAAACAAATTACAAAAATTCAAAATTTTCGGGTTTATTACAGGGACAGCAGAGATCCAGTTTGGTT
AGTACCGGGCCCGCTCTAGCCCTGCAGGAACTGTTTAAACTGTGATCCGACGCGCCATCTCTAGGCCCGC
GCCGGCCCCCTCGCACGGACTTGTGGGAGAAGCTCGGCTACTCCCCTGCCCCGGTTAATTTGCATATAAT
ATTTCCTAGTAACTATAGAGGCTTAATGTGCGATAAAAGACAGATAATCTGTTCTTTTTAATACTAGCTA
CATTTTACATGATAGGCTTGGATTTCTATAAGAGATACAAATACTAAATTATTATTTTAAAAAACAGCAC
AAAAGGAAACTCACCCTAACTGTAAAGTAATTGTGTGTTTTGAGACTATAAGTATCCCTTGGAGAACCAC
CTTGTTGGCATCAGCGCCTACATCGACCGTTTGAGAGCTAAGCAGAAAGCTGCATAGCAAGTTCAAATAA
GGCTAGTCCGTACACAACTTGAAAAAGTGGCAGCCGAGTCGGCTGCTTTTTTTGCTCGAATCTACACTCA
GCTATGGCGCGCCCCAAGGTCGGGCAGGAAGAGGGCCTATTTCCCATGATTCCTTCATATTTGCATATAC
GATACAAGGCTGTTAGAGAGATAATTGGAATTAATTTGACTGTAAACACAAAGATATTAGTACAAAATAC
GTGACGTAGAAAGTAATAATTTCTTGGGTAGTTTGCAGTTTTAAAATTATGTTTTAAAATGGACTATCAT
ATGCTTACCGTAACTTGAAAGTATTTCGATTTCTTGGCTTTATATATCTTGTGGAAAGCCAGAAACATGG
TGCTCGCCAATGGCCGGCTGTTTCAGAGCTAAGCACAAGAGTGCATAGCAAGTTGAAATAAGGCTAGTCC
GTTTACAACTTGAAAAAGTGGCACCCGAGTCGGGTGCTTTTTTTGTTTGGCGCGCCTATGGCTTAATTAA
CATGGCGGCCGCATTCTACCGGGTAGGGGAGGCGCTTTTCCCAAGGCAGTCTGGAGCATGCGCTTTAGCA
GCCCCGCTGGGCACTTGGCGCTACACAAGTGGCCTCTGGCCTCGCACACATTCCACATCCACCGGTAGGC
GCCAACCGGCTCCGTTCTTTGGTGGCCCCTTCGCGCCACCTTCTACTCCTCCCCTAGTCAGGAAGTTCCC
CCCCGCCCCGCAGCTCGCGTCGTGCAGGACGTGACAAATGGAAGTAGCACGTCTCACTA
